Addgene plasmid #199271: pegRNA-GBA-10
Purpose: pegRNA used to induce GBA (c. 1226 A > G) mutation
Depositing lab: Ting Zhou. Depositing organization: Memorial Sloan-Kettering Cancer Center. Publication: Transient inhibition of p53 enhances prime editing and cytosine base-editing efficiencies in human pluripotent stem cells. Li M, Zhong A, Wu Y, Sidharta M, Beaury M, Zhao X, Studer L, Zhou T. Nat Commun. 2022 Oct 27;13(1):6354. doi: 10.1038/s41467-022-34045-7. PubMed 36302757.
Backbone
  Vector backbone: pU6
  Vector type: Mammalian Expression
Growth in bacteria
  Bacterial resistance: Ampicillin, 100 μg/mL
  Growth temperature: 37°C
  Growth strain: DH5alpha
  Copy number: High Copy
Gene/Insert
  Gene/Insert name: GBA 1226AtoG pegRNA
  gRNA/shRNA sequence: AGCCGACCACATGGTACAGG
  Species: Synthetic
  Cloning method: Ligation Independent Cloning
  Sequencing primers: 5′ LKO.1 5'
Resource information
  A portion of this plasmid was derived from a plasmid made by: The backbone is from Addgene Plasmid #132777.
Terms and licenses: Academic/Nonprofit Terms; Industry Terms: Not Available to Industry
How to cite: pegRNA-GBA-10 was a gift from Ting Zhou (Addgene plasmid # 199271 ; http://n2t.net/addgene:199271 ; RRID:Addgene_199271)
