[The description below was written by a language model from this plasmid's Addgene catalogue record and pLannotate feature annotations shown in this document.]
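Description:
pegRNA-GBA-10 is a compact (about 2.3 kb) mammalian expression plasmid built on a pU6 backbone that transcribes a single prime editing guide RNA (pegRNA) directed at the human GBA gene. It is maintained in bacteria through a high-copy ColE1/pUC-type origin of replication and selected with ampicillin via a β-lactamase gene driven by its own bla promoter. There is no mammalian selection marker, reporter or viral element in the annotated sequence, so the plasmid is suited to transient delivery into cells rather than stable selection. A short fragment of a Gateway attB1 site is also annotated near the end of the sequence and appears to be a backbone remnant with no stated role.

The payload is a human U6 RNA polymerase III promoter followed by a synthetic spacer and the Streptococcus pyogenes Cas9 guide RNA scaffold. As a pegRNA, the transcript would be expected to carry a 3′ extension after the scaffold, comprising a primer binding site and a reverse transcriptase template that encodes the desired edit. This extension is not separately annotated in the feature table, although unannotated sequence lies downstream of the scaffold. The plasmid does not encode a prime editor, so the Cas9 nickase–reverse transcriptase fusion must be supplied from another source. According to the record, the pegRNA is used to install the GBA c.1226 A>G mutation, and the associated work concerns improving prime editing and cytosine base editing efficiency in human pluripotent stem cells by transient p53 inhibition. The insert was introduced by ligation-independent cloning.
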