Features (pLannotate 1.2.2; 6 found; start..end, strand, type, name):
     16..256     +  promoter       U6 promoter: RNA polymerase III promoter for human U6 snRNA
    286..359     +  misc_RNA       gRNA scaffold: guide RNA scaffold for the Streptococcus pyogenes CRISPR/Cas9 system
    495..1083    -  rep_origin     ori: high-copy-number ColE1/pMB1/pBR322/pUC origin of replication
   1254..2114    -  CDS            AmpR: β-lactamase; bla; confers resistance to ampicillin, carbenicillin, and related antibiotics
   2115..2219    -  promoter       AmpR promoter: bla
   2257..2274    +  protein_bind   attB1 (fragment): mutant version of attB; recombination site for the Gateway® BP reaction BP Clonase™
>Addgene plasmid #199271 | pegRNA-GBA-10 | addgene full sequence | sequence record 390155 | Addgene NGS Result
AAGGTCGGGCAGGAAGAGGGCCTATTTCCCATGATTCCTTCATATTTGCATATACGATACAAGGCTGTTA
GAGAGATAATTAGAATTAATTTGACTGTAAACACAAAGATATTAGTACAAAATACGTGACGTAGAAAGTA
ATAATTTCTTGGGTAGTTTGCAGTTTTAAAATTATGTTTTAAAATGGACTATCATATGCTTACCGTAACT
TGAAAGTATTTCGATTTCTTGGCTTTATATATCTTGTGGAAAGGACGAAACACCGAGCCGACCACATGGT
ACAGGGTTTTAGAGCTAGAAATAGCAAGTTAAAATAAGGCTAGTCCGTTATCAACTTGAAAAAGTGGGAC
CGAGTCGGTCCTTACCCTAGAGCCTCCTGTACCATGTGGTCTTTTTTTAAGCTTGGGCCGCTCGAGGTAC
CTCTCTACATATGACATGTGAGCAAAAGGCCAGCAAAAGGCCAGGAACCGTAAAAAGGCCGCGTTGCTGG
CGTTTTTCCATAGGCTCCGCCCCCCTGACGAGCATCACAAAAATCGACGCTCAAGTCAGAGGTGGCGAAA
CCCGACAGGACTATAAAGATACCAGGCGTTTCCCCCTGGAAGCTCCCTCGTGCGCTCTCCTGTTCCGACC
CTGCCGCTTACCGGATACCTGTCCGCCTTTCTCCCTTCGGGAAGCGTGGCGCTTTCTCATAGCTCACGCT
GTAGGTATCTCAGTTCGGTGTAGGTCGTTCGCTCCAAGCTGGGCTGTGTGCACGAACCCCCCGTTCAGCC
CGACCGCTGCGCCTTATCCGGTAACTATCGTCTTGAGTCCAACCCGGTAAGACACGACTTATCGCCACTG
GCAGCAGCCACTGGTAACAGGATTAGCAGAGCGAGGTATGTAGGCGGTGCTACAGAGTTCTTGAAGTGGT
GGCCTAACTACGGCTACACTAGAAGAACAGTATTTGGTATCTGCGCTCTGCTGAAGCCAGTTACCTTCGG
AAAAAGAGTTGGTAGCTCTTGATCCGGCAAACAAACCACCGCTGGTAGCGGTGGTTTTTTTGTTTGCAAG
CAGCAGATTACGCGCAGAAAAAAAGGATCTCAAGAAGATCCTTTGATCTTTTCTACGGGGTCTGACGCTC
AGTGGAACGAAAACTCACGTTAAGGGATTTTGGTCATGAGATTATCAAAAAGGATCTTCACCTAGATCCT
TTTAAATTAAAAATGAAGTTTTAAATCAATCTAAAGTATATATGAGTAAACTTGGTCTGACAGTTACCAA
TGCTTAATCAGTGAGGCACCTATCTCAGCGATCTGTCTATTTCGTTCATCCATAGTTGCCTGACTCCCCG
TCGTGTAGATAACTACGATACGGGAGGGCTTACCATCTGGCCCCAGTGCTGCAATGATACCGCGAGATCC
ACGCTCACCGGCTCCAGATTTATCAGCAATAAACCAGCCAGCCGGAAGGGCCGAGCGCAGAAGTGGTCCT
GCAACTTTATCCGCCTCCATCCAGTCTATTAATTGTTGCCGGGAAGCTAGAGTAAGTAGTTCGCCAGTTA
ATAGTTTGCGCAACGTTGTTGCCATTGCTACAGGCATCGTGGTGTCACGCTCGTCGTTTGGTATGGCTTC
ATTCAGCTCCGGTTCCCAACGATCAAGGCGAGTTACATGATCCCCCATGTTGTGCAAAAAAGCGGTTAGC
TCCTTCGGTCCTCCGATCGTTGTCAGAAGTAAGTTGGCCGCAGTGTTATCACTCATGGTTATGGCAGCAC
TGCATAATTCTCTTACTGTCATGCCATCCGTAAGATGCTTTTCTGTGACTGGTGAGTACTCAACCAAGTC
ATTCTGAGAATAGTGTATGCGGCGACCGAGTTGCTCTTGCCCGGCGTCAATACGGGATAATACCGCGCCA
CATAGCAGAACTTTAAAAGTGCTCATCATTGGAAAACGTTCTTCGGGGCGAAAACTCTCAAGGATCTTAC
CGCTGTTGAGATCCAGTTCGATGTAACCCACTCGTGCACCCAACTGATCTTCAGCATCTTTTACTTTCAC
CAGCGTTTCTGGGTGAGCAAAAACAGGAAGGCAAAATGCCGCAAAAAAGGGAATAAGGGCGACACGGAAA
TGTTGAATACTCATACTCTTCCTTTTTCAATATTATTGAAGCATTTATCAGGGTTATTGTCTCATGAGCG
GATACATATTTGAATGTATTTAGAAAAATAAACAAATAGGGGTTCCGCGCACATTTCCCCGAAAAGTGCC
ACCTGACGTCGCTAGCTGTACAAAAAAGCAGGCTTTAAAGGAACCAATTCAGTCGACTGGATCCGGTACC
